>Addgene plasmid #20469 | pWZL Neo Myr Flag CSNK1E | addgene partial sequence | sequence record 26291 | 20469 with pWZL-Fwd
CTCCTTCTCTAGGCGCCGGCCGGATCCAGAATTCGCCACCATGGGGTCTTCAAAATCTAAACCAAAGGAC
CCCAGCCAGCGCCGGCGCAGGATCCGAGGTTACCTTGACTACAAAGACGATGACGACAAGCAATTGACAA
GTTTGTACAAAAAAGTTGGCATGGAGCTACGTGTGGGGAACAAGTACCGCCTGGGACGGAAGATCGGGAG
CGGGTCCTTCGGAGATATCTACCTGGGTGCCAACATCGCCTCTGGTGAGGAAGTCGCCATCAAGCTGGAG
TGTGTGAAGACAAAGCACCCCCAGCTGCACATCGAGAGCAAGTTCTACAAGATGATGCAGGGTGGCGTGG
GGATCCCGTCCATCAAGTGGTGCGGAGCTGAGGGCGACTACAACGTGATGGTCATGGAGCTGCTGGGGCC
TAGCCTCGAGGACCTGTTCAACTTCTGTTCCCGCAAATTCAGCCTCAAGACGGTGCTGCTCTTGGCCGAC
CAGATGATCAGCCGCATCGAGTATATCCACTCCAAGAACTTCATCCACCGGGACGTCAAGCCCGACAACT
TCCTCATGGGGCTGGGGAAGAAGGGCAACCTGGTCTACATCATCGACTTCGGCCTGGCCAAGAAGTACCG
GGACGCCCGCACCCACCAGCACATTCCCTACCGGGAAAACAAGAACCTGACCGGCACGGCCCGCTACGCT
TCCATCAACACGCACCTGGGNATTGAGCAAAGCCGTCGAGATGA
