[The description below was written by a language model from this plasmid's Addgene catalogue record.]
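Description:
pWZL Neo Myr Flag CSNK1E is a retroviral mammalian expression plasmid carrying the human casein kinase 1 epsilon (CSNK1E) open reading frame in the pWZL-Neo-Myr-Flag-DEST backbone. It is propagated in bacteria under ampicillin selection, with a recombination-deficient strain recommended because repeated sequences in retroviral vectors are prone to rearrangement. In mammalian cells, stably transduced populations are selected with G418 through the neomycin resistance marker. No feature table is provided. The record therefore does not state the promoter driving the insert, the origin of replication, the copy number or the arrangement of the viral elements.

The kinase ORF was first placed in a Gateway entry vector. It was then moved into the destination vector by an LR recombination reaction, so that it sits in frame behind two N-terminal tags supplied by the backbone. The first is a myristoylation signal, which directs lipid modification and targets the fusion protein to membranes. This is a common strategy for promoting constitutive activation of many kinases. The second is a Flag epitope, which allows detection or immunoprecipitation of the expressed protein.

The construct belongs to a library of myristoylated, Flag-tagged human kinase clones assembled for a study that used integrative genomic approaches to identify breast cancer oncogenes. Such a library suits gain-of-function screens, in which retroviral delivery gives stable expression of activated kinases in target cells. The depositors note that the identity of the gene has been verified, but the clone has not been fully sequenced for minor mutations.
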