Addgene plasmid #20469: pWZL Neo Myr Flag CSNK1E
Depositing lab: William Hahn & Jean Zhao. Depositing organization: Dana-Farber Cancer Institute. Publication: Integrative Genomic Approaches Identify IKBKE as a Breast Cancer Oncogene (Kinase Library Clones). Boehm JS, Zhao JJ, Yao J, Kim SY, Firestein R, Dunn IF, Sjostrom SK, Garraway LA, Weremowicz S, Richardson AL, Greulich H, Stewart CJ, Mulvey LA, Shen RR, Ambrogio L, Hirozane-Kishikawa T, Hill DE, Vidal M, Meyerson M, Grenier JK, Hinkle G, Root DE, Roberts TM, Lander ES, Polyak K, Hahn WC. Cell. 2007 Jun 15. 129(6):1065-1079. 10.1016/j.cell.2007.03.052 PubMed 17574021.
Backbone
  Vector backbone: pWZL-Neo-Myr-Flag-DEST
  Backbone manufacturer: William Hahn Lab (available at Addgene, #15300)
  Vector type: Mammalian Expression, Retroviral
  Selectable markers: Neomycin (select with G418)
Growth in bacteria
  Bacterial resistance: Ampicillin, 100 μg/mL
  Growth temperature: 37°C
  Growth strain: Stbl3
  Growth instructions: Stbl3 cells to prevent recombination.
  Copy number: Unknown
Gene/Insert
  Gene/Insert name: CSNK1E (alt name: casein kinase 1, epsilon)
  Species: H. sapiens (human)
  GenBank ID: NM_001894
  Entrez Gene: CSNK1E (a.k.a. CKIe, CKIepsilon, HCKIE)
  Tag / fusion protein: Myr (N terminal on backbone); Flag (N terminal on backbone)
  Cloning method: Gateway Cloning
  Sequencing primers: 5′ pWZL-Fwd (GAA CCT CCT CGT TCG ACC); 3′ pWZL-Rev (TTC CGG GCC CTC ACA TTG)
Resource information
  A portion of this plasmid was derived from a plasmid made by: 4-B5
Terms and licenses: Academic/Nonprofit Terms; Industry Terms: Not Available to Industry
Depositor comments: ORFs were cloned into Gateway compatible pEntry vectors. An LR recombination reaction was performed to move the ORF to pWZL-Neo-Myr-Flag DEST such that the ORF would have 5' myristoylation and flag tags. This plasmid is part of a kinase library, and the gene has been verified, but has not been fully sequenced for minor mutations. Please see the following link for plasmids from this article that are not part of the kinase library http://www.addgene.org/pubmed/17574021
How to cite: pWZL Neo Myr Flag CSNK1E was a gift from William Hahn & Jean Zhao (Addgene plasmid # 20469 ; http://n2t.net/addgene:20469 ; RRID:Addgene_20469)
